Addgene plasmid #54509: mPlum-Peroxisomes-2
Purpose: (Empty Backbone) Localization: Peroxisomes, Excitation: 590, Emission: 649
Depositing lab: Michael Davidson. Depositing organization: Florida State University, Tallahassee.
Backbone
  Vector backbone: mPlum
  Backbone size w/o insert (bp): 4750
  Vector type: Mammalian Expression
  Selectable markers: Neomycin (select with G418)
  Backbone size (bp): 4750
  Tag / fusion protein: mPlum (C terminal on backbone); Peroximal Targeting Signal 1 (PTS1) (C terminal on backbone)
Growth in bacteria
  Bacterial resistance: Kanamycin, 50 μg/mL
  Growth temperature: 37°C
  Growth strain: DH5alpha
  Copy number: High Copy
Gene/Insert
  Gene/Insert name: mPlum-Peroxisomes
  Tag / fusion protein: Peroxisomal Targeting Signal 1 (PTS1; Ser-Lys-Leu) (C terminal on insert)
Terms and licenses: Academic/Nonprofit Terms; Industry Terms: Not Available to Industry
Depositor comments: . Excitation = 590; Emission = 649
How to cite: mPlum-Peroxisomes-2 was a gift from Michael Davidson (Addgene plasmid # 54509 ; http://n2t.net/addgene:54509 ; RRID:Addgene_54509)
