[The description below was written by a language model from this plasmid's Addgene catalogue record.]
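Description:
mPlum-Peroxisomes-2 is a mammalian expression plasmid of about 4.75 kb, built on an mPlum fluorescent-protein backbone and designed to label peroxisomes in living or fixed cells. It is maintained in E. coli as a high-copy plasmid under kanamycin selection, and it carries a neomycin resistance marker so that transfected mammalian cells can be selected with G418 to derive stable lines. The record gives no feature table. As a result, the promoter driving expression, the origin of replication and the polyadenylation signals are not stated, and the repository lists the plasmid as an empty backbone even though it also names an mPlum-Peroxisomes insert.

The payload is the far-red monomeric fluorescent protein mPlum carrying a peroxisomal targeting signal 1 (PTS1) at its C terminus. PTS1 is the short Ser-Lys-Leu tripeptide, which must sit at the extreme C-terminal end of a protein to function. There it is recognised in the cytosol by the peroxisomal import receptor, which delivers the folded cargo into the peroxisomal matrix. Expression therefore produces punctate red fluorescence that marks peroxisomes, with recorded excitation and emission maxima of 590 nm and 649 nm.

The construct is typically used as an organelle marker in fluorescence microscopy, for example to follow peroxisome number, distribution, dynamics or import competence. Its long-wavelength emission makes it suitable for multicolour imaging alongside green, yellow or cyan fluorescent fusions with little spectral overlap.
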