>Addgene plasmid #54509 | mPlum-Peroxisomes-2 | depositor partial sequence | sequence record 84906 | insert sequence
AAGTCTCCACCCCATTGACGTCAATGGGAGTTTGTTTGGCACCAAAATCAACGGGACTTTCCAAAATGTC
GTAACAACTCCGCCCCATTGACGCAAATGGGCGGTAGGCGTGTACGGTGGGAGGTCTATATAAGCAGAGC
TGGTTTAGTGAACCGTCAGATCCGCTAGCGCTACCGGACTCAGATCTCGAGCTCAAGCTTCGAATTCTGC
AGTCGACGGTACCGCGGGCCCGGGATCCACCGGTGGCTACCATGGTGAGCAAGGGCGAGGAGGTCATCAA
GGAGTTCATGCGCTTCAAGGAGCACATGGAGGGCTCCGTGAACGGCCACGAGTTCGAGATCGAGGGCGAG
GGCGAGGGCCGCCCCTACGAGGGCACCCAGACCGCCAGGCTGAAGGTGACCAAGGGTGGCCCCCTGCCCT
TCGCCTGGGACATCCTGTCCCCTCAGATCATGTACGGCTCCAAGGCCTACGTGAAGCACCCCGCCGACAT
CCCCGACTACTTGAAGCTGTCCTTCCCCGAGGGCTTCAAGTGGGAGCGCGTGATGAACTTCGAGGACGGC
GGCGTGGTGACCGTGACCCAGGACTCCTCCCTGCAGGACGGCGAGTTCATCTACAAGGTGAAGGTGCGCG
GCACCAACTTCCCCTCCGACGGCCCCGTAATGCAGAAGAAGACCATGGGCTGGGAGGCCTCCTCCGAGCG
GATGTACCCCGAGGACGGCGCCCTGAAGGGCGAGATGAAGATGAGGCTGAGGCTGAAGGACGGCGGCCAC
TACGACGCCGAGGTCAAGACCACCTACATGGCCAAGAAGCCCGTGCAGCTGCCCGGCGCCTACAAGACCG
ACATCAAGCTGGACATCACCTCCCACAACGAGGACTACACCATCGTGGAACAGTACGAGCGCGCCGAGGG
CCGCCACTCCACCGGCGCCTCCGGATCCAAGCTGTAGCGGCCGCGACTCTAGATCATAATCAGCCATACC
ACATTTGTAGAGGTTTTACTTGCTTTAAAAAACCTCCCACACCTCCCCCTGAACCTGAAACATAAAATGA
ATGCAATTGTTGTTGTTAACTTGTTTATTGCAGCTTATAATGGTTACAAATAAAGCAATAGCATCACAAA
TTTCACAATAAAGCATTTTTTTCACTGCATTCTAGTTGT
