>Addgene plasmid #54509 | mPlum-Peroxisomes-2 | addgene partial sequence | sequence record 90492 | CMV-F 5'-CGCAAATGGGCGGTAGGCGTG-3'
AGTGAACCGTCAGATCCGCTAGCGCTACCGGACTCAGATCTCGAGCTCAAGCTTCGAATTCTGCAGTCGA
CGGTACCGCGGGCCCGGGATCCACCGGTGGCTACCATGGTGAGCAAGGGCGAGGAGGTCATCAAGGAGTT
CATGCGCTTCAAGGAGCACATGGAGGGCTCCGTGAACGGCCACGAGTTCGAGATCGAGGGCGAGGGCGAG
GGCCGCCCCTACGAGGGCACCCAGACCGCCAGGCTGAAGGTGACCAAGGGTGGCCCCCTGCCCTTCGCCT
GGGACATCCTGTCCCCTCAGATCATGTACGGCTCCAAGGCCTACGTGAAGCACCCCGCCGACATCCCCGA
CTACTTGAAGCTGTCCTTCCCCGAGGGCTTCAAGTGGGAGCGCGTGATGAACTTCGAGGACGGCGGCGTG
GTGACCGTGACCCAGGACTCCTCCCTGCAGGACGGCGAGTTCATCTACAAGGTGAAGGTGCGCGGCACCA
ACTTCCCCTCCGACGGCCCCGTAATGCAGAAGAAGACCATGGGCTGGGAGGCCTCCTCCGAGCGGATGTA
CCCCGAGGACGGCGCCCTGAAGGGCGAGATGAAGATGAGGCTGAGGCTGAAGGACGGCGGCCACTACGAC
GCCGAGGTCAAGACCACCTACATGGCCAAGAAGCCCGTGCAGCTGCCCGGCGCCTACAAGACCGACATCA
AGCTGGACATCACCTCCCACAACGAGGACTACACCATCGTGGAACAGTACGAGCGCGCCGAGGGCCGCCA
CTCCACCGGCGCCTCCGGATCCAAGCTGTAGCGGCCGCGACTCTAGATCATAATCAGCCATACCACATTT
GTAGAGGTT
